Addgene plasmid #134431: pFA6a-A1-FLAG:HIS3MX6
Purpose: PCR-based C-terminal A1-FLAG tag
Depositing lab: Robert Tomko. Depositing organization: Florida State University, Tallahassee. Publication: A suite of PCR-based peptide tagging plasmids to permit epitope-targeted enzymatic functionalization of yeast proteins. Nemec AA, Tomko RJ Jr. Yeast. 2020 May 13. doi: 10.1002/yea.3471. PubMed 32401365.
Backbone
  Vector backbone: pFA6a-HIS3MX6
  Vector type: PCR-based tagging in yeast
  Selectable markers: HIS3
Growth in bacteria
  Bacterial resistance: Ampicillin, 100 μg/mL
  Growth temperature: 37°C
  Growth strain: DH5alpha
  Copy number: High Copy
Gene/Insert
  Gene/Insert name: A1-FLAG
  Species: Synthetic
  Cloning method: Restriction Enzyme; 5′ cloning site PacI (not destroyed); 3′ cloning site AscI (not destroyed)
Terms and licenses: Academic/Nonprofit Terms; Industry Terms
How to cite: pFA6a-A1-FLAG:HIS3MX6 was a gift from Robert Tomko (Addgene plasmid # 134431 ; http://n2t.net/addgene:134431 ; RRID:Addgene_134431)
