[The description below was written by a language model from this plasmid's Addgene catalogue record and pLannotate feature annotations shown in this document.]
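Description:
pFA6a-A1-FLAG:HIS3MX6 is a 4.1 kb template plasmid from the pFA6a family, built on pFA6a-HIS3MX6 and intended for PCR-based C-terminal tagging of genes in yeast rather than for expression or maintenance in yeast itself. No yeast origin of replication is annotated. The plasmid is propagated in E. coli from a high-copy ColE1/pUC-type origin with β-lactamase (AmpR) and its own promoter providing ampicillin selection. The short lacI, rop and bom fragments are backbone remnants, and the SP6 and T7 promoters flank the tagging module, as is usual for this vector series.

The payload is a synthetic A1-FLAG tag cloned between retained PacI and AscI sites. The feature table annotates only the FLAG epitope; the A1 peptide portion is not called by the annotation software. Given the layout, it probably lies just upstream of FLAG, though the table does not confirm this. The associated publication title describes these plasmids as providing peptide tags for epitope-targeted enzymatic functionalization of yeast proteins, with FLAG offering a conventional handle for detection or purification.

The tag is followed by the S. cerevisiae ADH1 terminator, which supplies transcription termination for the tagged gene. Downstream sits the HIS3MX6 marker, a histidine-biosynthesis gene driven by the Ashbya gossypii TEF promoter (spanning the sequence origin) and closed by the A. gossypii TEF terminator.

In typical use, the tag-terminator-marker module is amplified with primers carrying homology to the 3′ end of a target open reading frame and its downstream region. The product is integrated by homologous recombination, and transformants are selected by histidine prototrophy, so the tagged protein is expressed from its native chromosomal locus and promoter.
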