Features (pLannotate 1.2.2; 13 found; start..end, strand, type, name):
    271..924     +  CDS            HIS3: HIS7_YEAST - Experimental evidence at protein level: Swiss-Prot protein existence level 1. From Saccharomyces cerevisiae (strain ATCC 204508 / S288c) (Baker's yeast).
    931..1128    +  terminator     TEF terminator: Ashbya gossypii TEF terminator
   1233..1251    -  promoter       T7 promoter: promoter for bacteriophage T7 RNA polymerase
   1273..1326    -  CDS            lacI (fragment): lac repressor; lacI; The lac repressor binds to the lac operator to inhibit transcription in E. coli. This inhibition can be relieved by adding lactose or isopropyl-β-D-thiogalactopyranoside (IPTG).
   1509..2097    -  rep_origin     ori: high-copy-number ColE1/pMB1/pBR322/pUC origin of replication
   2268..3128    -  CDS            AmpR: β-lactamase; bla; confers resistance to ampicillin, carbenicillin, and related antibiotics
   3129..3233    -  promoter       AmpR promoter: bla
   3328..3363    +  CDS            rop (fragment): Rop protein, which maintains plasmids at low copy number; rop
   3465..3516    +  misc_feature   bom (fragment): basis of mobility region from pBR322
   3579..3597    +  promoter       SP6 promoter: promoter for bacteriophage SP6 RNA polymerase
   3693..3716    +  CDS            FLAG: FLAG® epitope tag, followed by an enterokinase cleavage site
   3740..3927    +  terminator     ADH1 terminator: S. cerevisiae ADH1; transcription terminator for the S. cerevisiae alcohol dehydrogenase 1 (ADH1) gene
   4002..228     +  promoter       TEF promoter (across the origin): Ashbya gossypii TEF promoter
>Addgene plasmid #134431 | pFA6a-A1-FLAG:HIS3MX6 | addgene full sequence | sequence record 271023 | Addgene NGS Result
CATACATTTTGATGGCCGCACGGCGCGAAGCAAAAATTACGGCTCCTCGCTGCAGACCTGCGAGCAGGGA
AACGCTCCCCTCACAGACGCGTTGAATTGTCCCCACGCCGCGCCCCTGTAGAGAAATATAAAAGGTTAGG
ATTTGCCACTGAGGTTCTTCTTTCATATACTTCCTTTTAAAATCTTGCTAGGATACAGTTCTCACATCAC
ATCCGAACATAAACAACCATGGCAGAACCAGCCCAAAAAAAGCAAAAACAAACTGTTCAGGAGCGCAAGG
CGTTTATCTCCCGTATCACTAATGAAACTAAAATTCAAATCGCTATTTCGCTGAATGGTGGTTATATTCA
AATAAAAGATTCGATTCTTCCTGCAAAGAAGGATGACGATGTAGCTTCCCAAGCTACTCAGTCACAGGTC
ATCGATATTCACACAGGTGTTGGCTTTTTGGATCATATGATCCATGCGTTGGCAAAACACTCTGGTTGGT
CTCTTATTGTTGAATGTATTGGTGACCTGCACATTGACGATCACCATACTACCGAAGATTGCGGTATCGC
ATTAGGGCAAGCGTTCAAAGAAGCAATGGGTGCTGTCCGTGGTGTAAAAAGATTCGGTACTGGGTTCGCA
CCATTGGATGAGGCGCTATCACGTGCCGTAGTCGATTTATCTAGTAGACCATTTGCTGTAATCGACCTTG
GATTGAAGAGAGAGATGATTGGTGATTTATCCACTGAAATGATTCCACACTTTTTGGAAAGTTTCGCGGA
GGCGGCCAGAATTACTTTGCATGTTGATTGTCTGAGAGGTTTCAACGATCACCACAGAAGTGAGAGTGCG
TTCAAGGCTTTGGCTGTTGCCATAAGAGAAGCTATTTCTAGCAATGGCACCAATGACGTTCCCTCAACCA
AAGGTGTTTTGATGTGAAGTACTGACAATAAAAAGATTCTTGTTTTCAAGAACTTGTCATTTGTATAGTT
TTTTTATATTGTAGTTGTTCTATTTTAATCAAATGTTAGCGTGATTTATATTTTTTTTCGCCTCGACATC
ATCTGCCCAGATGCGAAGTTAAGTGCGCAGAAAGTAATATCATGCGTCAATCGTATGTGAATGCTGGTCG
CTATACTGCTGTCGATTCGATACTAACGCCGCCATCCAGTTTAAACGAGCTCGAATTCATCGATGATATC
AGATCCACTAGTGGCCTATGCGGCCGCGGATCTGCCGGTCTCCCTATAGTGAGTCGTATTAATTTCGATA
AGCCAGGTTAACCTGCATTAATGAATCGGCCAACGCGCGGGGAGAGGCGGTTTGCGTATTGGGCGCTCTT
CCGCTTCCTCGCTCACTGACTCGCTGCGCTCGGTCGTTCGGCTGCGGCGAGCGGTATCAGCTCACTCAAA
GGCGGTAATACGGTTATCCACAGAATCAGGGGATAACGCAGGAAAGAACATGTGAGCAAAAGGCCAGCAA
AAGGCCAGGAACCGTAAAAAGGCCGCGTTGCTGGCGTTTTTCCATAGGCTCCGCCCCCCTGACGAGCATC
ACAAAAATCGACGCTCAAGTCAGAGGTGGCGAAACCCGACAGGACTATAAAGATACCAGGCGTTTCCCCC
TGGAAGCTCCCTCGTGCGCTCTCCTGTTCCGACCCTGCCGCTTACCGGATACCTGTCCGCCTTTCTCCCT
TCGGGAAGCGTGGCGCTTTCTCATAGCTCACGCTGTAGGTATCTCAGTTCGGTGTAGGTCGTTCGCTCCA
AGCTGGGCTGTGTGCACGAACCCCCCGTTCAGCCCGACCGCTGCGCCTTATCCGGTAACTATCGTCTTGA
GTCCAACCCGGTAAGACACGACTTATCGCCACTGGCAGCAGCCACTGGTAACAGGATTAGCAGAGCGAGG
TATGTAGGCGGTGCTACAGAGTTCTTGAAGTGGTGGCCTAACTACGGCTACACTAGAAGAACAGTATTTG
GTATCTGCGCTCTGCTGAAGCCAGTTACCTTCGGAAAAAGAGTTGGTAGCTCTTGATCCGGCAAACAAAC
CACCGCTGGTAGCGGTGGTTTTTTTGTTTGCAAGCAGCAGATTACGCGCAGAAAAAAAGGATCTCAAGAA
GATCCTTTGATCTTTTCTACGGGGTCTGACGCTCAGTGGAACGAAAACTCACGTTAAGGGATTTTGGTCA
TGAGATTATCAAAAAGGATCTTCACCTAGATCCTTTTAAATTAAAAATGAAGTTTTAAATCAATCTAAAG
TATATATGAGTAAACTTGGTCTGACAGTTACCAATGCTTAATCAGTGAGGCACCTATCTCAGCGATCTGT
CTATTTCGTTCATCCATAGTTGCCTGACTCCCCGTCGTGTAGATAACTACGATACGGGAGGGCTTACCAT
CTGGCCCCAGTGCTGCAATGATACCGCGAGACCCACGCTCACCGGCTCCAGATTTATCAGCAATAAACCA
GCCAGCCGGAAGGGCCGAGCGCAGAAGTGGTCCTGCAACTTTATCCGCCTCCATCCAGTCTATTAATTGT
TGCCGGGAAGCTAGAGTAAGTAGTTCGCCAGTTAATAGTTTGCGCAACGTTGTTGCCATTGCTACAGGCA
TCGTGGTGTCACGCTCGTCGTTTGGTATGGCTTCATTCAGCTCCGGTTCCCAACGATCAAGGCGAGTTAC
ATGATCCCCCATGTTGTGCAAAAAAGCGGTTAGCTCCTTCGGTCCTCCGATCGTTGTCAGAAGTAAGTTG
GCCGCAGTGTTATCACTCATGGTTATGGCAGCACTGCATAATTCTCTTACTGTCATGCCATCCGTAAGAT
GCTTTTCTGTGACTGGTGAGTACTCAACCAAGTCATTCTGAGAATAGTGTATGCGGCGACCGAGTTGCTC
TTGCCCGGCGTCAATACGGGATAATACCGCGCCACATAGCAGAACTTTAAAAGTGCTCATCATTGGAAAA
CGTTCTTCGGGGCGAAAACTCTCAAGGATCTTACCGCTGTTGAGATCCAGTTCGATGTAACCCACTCGTG
CACCCAACTGATCTTCAGCATCTTTTACTTTCACCAGCGTTTCTGGGTGAGCAAAAACAGGAAGGCAAAA
TGCCGCAAAAAAGGGAATAAGGGCGACACGGAAATGTTGAATACTCATACTCTTCCTTTTTCAATATTAT
TGAAGCATTTATCAGGGTTATTGTCTCATGAGCGGATACATATTTGAATGTATTTAGAAAAATAAACAAA
TAGGGGTTCCGCGCACATTTCCCCGAAAAGTGCCACCTGACGTCTAAGAAACCATTATTATCATGACATT
AACCTATAAAAATAGGCGTATCACGAGGCCCTTTCGTCTCGCGCGTTTCGGTGATGACGGTGAAAACCTC
TGACACATGCAGCTCCCGGAGACGGTCACAGCTTGTCTGTAAGCGGATGCCGGGAGCAGACAAGCCCGTC
AGGGCGCGTCAGCGGGTGTTGGCGGGTGTCGGGGCTGGCTTAACTATGCGGCATCAGAGCAGATTGTACT
GAGAGTGCACCATATGGACATATTGTCGTTAGAACGCGGCTACAATTAATACATAACCTTATGTATCATA
CACATACGATTTAGGTGACACTATAGAACGCGGCCGCCAGCTGAAGCTTCGTACGCTGCAGGTCGACGGA
TCCCCGGGTTAATTAAGGGGATAGCCTGGACATGCTCGAGTGGTCTCTGATGGATTACAAGGACGACGAT
GACAAGTAAGGCGCGCCACTTCTAAATAAGCGAATTTCTTATGATTTATGATTTTTATTATTAAATAAGT
TATAAAAAAAATAAGTGTATACAAATTTTAAAGTGACTCTTAGGTTTTAAAACGAAAATTCTTATTCTTG
AGTAACTCTTTCCTGTAGGTCAGGTTGCTTTCTCAGGTATAGTATGAGGTCGCTCTTATTGACCACACCT
CTACCGGCAGATCCGCTAGGGATAACAGGGTAATATAGATCTGTTTAGCTTGCCTCGTCCCCGCCGGGTC
ACCCGGCCAGCGACATGGAGGCCCAGAATACCCTCCTTGACAGTCTTGACGTGCGCAGCTCAGGGGCATG
ATGTGACTGTCGCCCGTACATTTAGCCCATACATCCCCATGTATAATCATTTGCATC
